>Addgene plasmid #172722 | Spike Display_Part 2 DO | addgene full sequence | sequence record 344857 | Addgene NGS Result
TCCCTATTCTGGTGGAACTGGATGGTGATGTCAACGGTCATAAGTTTTCCGTGCGTGGCGAGGGTGAAGG
TGACGCAACTAATGGTAAACTGACGCTGAAGTTCATCTGTACTACTGGTAAACTGCCGGTTCCTTGGCCG
ACTCTGGTAACGACGCTGACTTATGGTGTTCAGTGCTTTGCTCGTTATCCGGACCATATGAAGCAGCATG
ACTTCTTCAAGTCCGCCATGCCGGAAGGCTATGTGCAGGAACGCACGATTTCCTTTAAGGATGACGGCAC
GTACAAAACGCGTGCGGAAGTGAAATTTGAAGGCGATACCCTGGTAAACCGCATTGAGCTGAAAGGCATT
GACTTTAAAGAGGACGGCAATATCCTGGGCCATAAGCTGGAATACAATTTTAACAGCCACAATGTTTACA
TCACCGCCGATAAACAAAAAAATGGCATTAAAGCGAATTTTAAAATTCGCCACAACGTGGAGGATGGCAG
CGTGCAGCTGGCTGATCACTACCAGCAAAACACTCCAATCGGTGATGGTCCTGTTCTGCTGCCAGACAAT
CACTATCTGAGCACGCAAAGCGTTCTGTCTAAAGATCCGAACGAGAAACGCGATCATATGGTTCTGCTGG
AGTTCGTAACCGCAGCGGGCATCACGCATGGTATGGATGAACTGTACAAATGACCAGGCATCAAATAAAA
CGAAAGGCTCAGTCGAAAGACTGGGCCTTTCGTTTTATCTGTTGTTTGTCGGTGAACGCTCTCTACTAGA
GTCACACTGGCTCACCTTCGGGTGGGCCTTTCTGCGTTTATACACCTGCCACCGCCACCGTCTGCGGTCC
TAAGAAGTCCACCAATCTGGTTAAGAACAAATGCGTGAACTTCAACTTCAACGGCCTGACCGGGACCGGC
GTGCTGACCGAAAGCAACAAAAAGTTCCTCCCCTTCCAGCAGTTCGGCCGTGATATCGCTGACACCACAG
ATGCCGTCAGAGATCCACAGACCCTGGAAATCCTGGATATTACACCCTGCTCCTTCGGAGGAGTTTCTGT
GATCACCCCCGGGACCAATACCAGCAACCAGGTGGCTGTGCTGTACCAAGGTGTTAACTGCACCGAGGTT
CCTGTGGCCATCCACGCCGATCAGCTGACACCTACTTGGAGAGTGTACTCCACTGGCTCCAATGTGTTCC
AGACCAGGGCCGGATGTCTGATCGGCGCCGAGCACGTGAATAACAGTTACGAGTGCGACATCCCTATCGG
CGCCGGCATCTGTGCCAGCTACCAGACCCAGACAAACAGCCCTGGGTCTGCTTCCTCTGTAGCTAGCCAG
AGCATCATCGCCTACACCATGAGCCTGGGCGCAGAGAACAGCGTGGCCTATTCCAACAACTCTATCGCCA
TTCCCACCAACTTTACAATTAGCGTCACAACAGAGATCCTGCCCGTGAGCATGACCAAGACCAGCGTGGA
CTGTACAATGTACATCTGTGGCGACAGCACTGAATGCAGCAACCTGCTGCTGCAATACGGCTCCTTTTGC
ACCCAACTGAACCGGGCGCTGACCGGAATCGCCGTGGAACAGGACAAAAATACCCAGGAGGTGTTCGCCC
AAGTGAAGCAGATCTACAAGACCCCACCTATCAAGGACTTCGGCGGCTTTAACTTTAGCCAGATTCTCCC
TGATCCTTCTAAGCCTAGCAAGCGGAGCCCTATCGAGGATCTGCTGTTCAACAAGGTCACCCTGGCCGAT
GCCGGCTTTATCAAACAGTATGGCGATTGCCTGGGCGACATAGCCGCCAGAGATCTGATCTGCGCCCAGA
AATTCAACGGCCTGACAGTTCTCCCACCTCTGCTGACCGACGAGATGATCGCTCAGTACACCTCTGCCCT
GCTGGCTGGCACCATCACATCTGGGTGGACATTTGGCGCCGGCCCCGCCCTGCAGATCCCCTTTCCCATG
CAGATGGCCTATAGATTCAACGGAATCGGCGTGACCCAGAACGTGCTGTATGAAAACCAGAAGCTGATCG
CTAACCAGTTCAATTCTGCCATCGGCAAGATCCAGGACTCCCTCTCCTCTACCCCCAGCGCCCTGGGCAA
ACTGCAGGACGTGGTGAATCAGAACGCCCAAGCCCTGAACACCCTGGTGAAGCAGCTCAGCAGCAATTTT
GGCGCCATCAGCTCTGTGCTGAACGATATCCTGTCTAGACTGGACCCTCCAGAAGCCGAAGTCCAGATCG
ATAGACTGATCACAGGCAGACTGCAGTCCCTGCAAACCTACGTGACCCAACAGCTGATCAGGGCCGCTGA
AATAAGAGCCAGCGCCAATCTCGCCGCTACCAAGATGTCCGAGTGTGTGCTGGGACAGTCTAAACGCGTT
GACTTCTGCGGCAAAGGCTATCACCTGATGAGCTTCCCCCAGAGCGCGCCGCACGGCGTGGTGTTCCTGC
ATGTGACATACGTGCCTGCCCAAGAGAAGAATTTCACAACCGCCCCTGCCATCTGCCACGACGGCAAGGC
CCACTTCCCAAGAGAGGGCGTTTTCGTTTCCAATGGCACACACTGGTTCGTGACACAAAGAAACTTCTAC
GAACCCCAGATTATCACCACCGACAACACCTTCGTGAGTGGCAATTGTGACGTGGTCATCGGAATCGTGA
ACAACACAGTGTACGACCCTCTGCAACCTGAGCTGGACTCTTTTAAGGAAGAGCTGGACAAGTACTTTAA
AAACCACACCAGCCCCGATGTGGACCTGGGCGACATCAGTGGCATTAACGCCAGCGTGGTGAACATCCAA
AAGGAAATCGACAGACTGAACGAGGTGGCCAAGAACCTGAACGAGTCCCTGATCGACCTGCAGGAGCTCG
GCAAATACGAGCAGGGATCCGGATACATCCCCGAGGCCCCCAGAGATGGCCAGGCCTACGTGCGGAAGGA
CGGCGAGTGGGTACTGCTGAGCACATTCCTGGGCAGATCCGACTACAAAGACCATGACGGTGATTATAAA
GATCATGACATCGATTACAAGGATGACGATGACAAGAGCGCCTGGTCCCACCCCCAGTTCGAGAAGGGAT
CCCTGGAGGTGCTGTTCCAGGGCCCAGGCGGCGGCGGTAGTGGAGGGGGCGGATCTGGCGGCTCAGCTGC
TGTGGGCCAGGACACGCAGGAGGTCATCGTGGTGCCACACTCCTTGCCCTTTAAGGTGGTGGTGATCTCA
GCCATCCTGGCCCTGGTGGTGCTCACCATCATCTCCCTTATCATCCTCATCATGCTTTGGCAGAAGAAGC
CACGTTAACGGCCGCTCGAGTCTAGAGGGCCCGTTTAAACCCGCTGATCAGCCTCGACTGTGCCTTCTAG
TTGCCAGCCATCTGTTGTTTGCCCCTCCCCCGTGCCTTCCTTGACCCTGGAAGGTGCCACTCCCACTGTC
CTTTCCTAATAAAATGAGGAAATTGCATCGCATTGTCTGAGTAGGTGTCATTCTATTCTGGGGGGTGGGG
TGGGGCAGGACAGCAAGGGGGAGGATTGGGAAGACAATAGCAGGCATGCTGGGGATGCGGTGGGCTCTAT
GGCTTCTGAGGCGGAAAGAACCAGCTGGGGCTCTAGGGGGTATCCCC
[124 nt withheld, positions 3618-3741]
C
[91 nt withheld, positions 3743-3833]
AGGGTGATGGTTCACGTACCTAGAAGTTCCTATTCCGAAGTTCCTATTCTCTAGAAAGTATAGGAACTTC
CTTGGCCAAAAAGCCTGAACTCACCGCGACGTCTGTCGAGAAGTTTCTGATCGAAAAGTTCGACAGCGTC
TCCGACCTGATGCAGCTCTCGGAGGGCGAAGAATCTCGTGCTTTCAGCTTCGATGTAGGAGGGCGTGGAT
ATGTCCTGCGGGTAAATAGCTGCGCCGATGGTTTCTACAAAGATCGTTATGTTTATCGGCACTTTGCATC
GGCCGCGCTCCCGATTCCGGAAGTGCTTGACATTGGGGAATTCAGCGAGAGCCTGACCTATTGCATCTCC
CGCCGTGCACAGGGTGTCACGTTGCAAGACCTGCCTGAAACCGAACTGCCCGCTGTTCTGCAGCCGGTCG
CGGAGGCCATGGATGCGATCGCTGCGGCCGATCTTAGCCAGACGAGCGGGTTCGGCCCATTCGGACCGCA
AGGAATCGGTCAATACACTACATGGCGTGATTTCATATGCGCGATTGCTGATCCCCATGTGTATCACTGG
CAAACTGTGATGGACGACACCGTCAGTGCGTCCGTCGCGCAGGCTCTCGATGAGCTGATGCTTTGGGCCG
AGGACTGCCCCGAAGTCCGGCACCTCGTGCACGCGGATTTCGGCTCCAACAATGTCCTGACGGACAATGG
CCGCATAACAGCGGTCATTGACTGGAGCGAGGCGATGTTCGGGGATTCCCAATACGAGGTCGCCAACATC
TTCTTCTGGAGGCCGTGGTTGGCTTGTATGGAGCAGCAGACGCGCTACTTCGAGCGGAGGCATCCGGAGC
TTGCAGGATCGCCGCGGCTCCGGGCGTATATGCTCCGCATTGGTCTTGACCAACTCTATCAGAGCTTGGT
TGACGGCAATTTCGATGATGCAGCTTGGGCGCAGGGTCGATGCGACGCAATCGTCCGATCCGGAGCCGGG
ACTGTCGGGCGTACACAAATCGCCCGCAGAAGCGCGGCCGTCTGGACCGATGGCTGTGTAGAAGTACTCG
CCGATAGTGGAAACCGACGCCCCAGCACTCGTCCGAGGGCAAAGGAATAGCACGTACTACGAGATTTCGA
TTCCACCGCCGCCTTCTATGAAAGGTTGGGCTTCGGAATCGTTTTCCGGGACGCCGGCTGGATGATCCTC
CAGCGCGGGGATCTCATGCTGGAGTTCTTCGCCCACCCCAACTTGTTTATTGCAGCTTATAATGGTTACA
AATAAAGCAATAGCATCACAAATTTCACAAATAAAGCATTTTTTTCACTGCATTCTAGTTGTGGTTTGTC
CAAACTCATCAATGTATCTTATCATGTCTGTATACCGTCGACCTCTAGCTAGAGCTTGGCGTAATCATGG
TCATAGCTGTTTCCTGTGTGAAATTGTTATCCGCTCACAATTCCACACAACATACGAGCCGGAAGCATAA
AGTGTAAAGCCTGGGGTGCCTAATGAGTGAGCTAACTCACATTAATTGCGTTGCGCTCACTGCCCGCTTT
CCAGTCGGGAAACCTGTCGTGCCAGCTGCATTAATGAATCGGCCAACGCGCGGGGAGAGGCGGTTTGCGT
ATTGGGCGCTCTTCCGCTTCCTCGCTCACTGACTCGCTGCGCTCGGTCGTTCGGCTGCGGCGAGCGGTAT
CAGCTCACTCAAAGGCGGTAATACGGTTATCCACAGAATCAGGGGATAACGCAGGAAAGAACATGTGAGC
AAAAGGCCAGCAAAAGGCCAGGAACCGTAAAAAGGCCGCGTTGCTGGCGTTTTTCCATAGGCTCCGCCCC
CCTGACGAGCATCACAAAAATCGACGCTCAAGTCGGAGGTGGCGAAACCCGACAGGACTATAAAGATACC
AGGCGTTTCCCCCTGGAAGCTCCCTCGTGCGCTCTCCTGTTCCGACCCTGCCGCTTACCGGATACCTGTC
CGCCTTTCTCCCTTCGGGAAGCGTGGCGCTTTCTCATAGCTCACGCTGTAGGTATCTCAGTTCGGTGTAG
GTCGTTCGCTCCAAGCTGGGCTGTGTGCACGAACCCCCCGTTCAGCCCGACCGCTGCGCCTTATCCGGTA
ACTATCGTCTTGAGTCCAACCCGGTAAGACACGACTTATCGCCACTGGCAGCAGCCACTGGTAACAGGAT
TAGCAGAGCGAGGTATGTAGGCGGTGCTACAGAGTTCTTGAAGTGGTGGCCTAACTACGGCTACACTAGA
AGAACAGTATTTGGTATCTGCGCTCTGCTGAAGCCAGTTACCTTCGGAAAAAGAGTTGGTAGCTCTTGAT
CCGGCAAACAAACCACCGCTGGTAGCGGTGGTTTTTTTGTTTGCAAGCAGCAGATTACGCGCAGAAAAAA
AGGATCTCAAGAAGATCCTTTGATCTTTTCTACGGGGTCTGACGCTCAGTGGAACGAAAACTCACGTTAA
GGGATTTTGGTCATGAGATTATCAAAAAGGATCTTCACCTAGATCCTTTTAAATTAAAAATGAAGTTTTA
AATCAATCTAAAGTATATATGAGTAAACTTGGTCTGACAGTTACCAATGCTTAATCAGTGAGGCACCTAT
CTCAGCGATCTGTCTATTTCGTTCATCCATAGTTGCCTGACTCCCCGTCGTGTAGATAACTACGATACGG
GAGGGCTTACCATCTGGCCCCAGTGCTGCAATGATACCGCGAGACCCACGCTCACCGGCTCCAGATTTAT
CAGCAATAAACCAGCCAGCCGGAAGGGCCGAGCGCAGAAGTGGTCCTGCAACTTTATCCGCCTCCATCCA
GTCTATTAATTGTTGCCGGGAAGCTAGAGTAAGTAGTTCGCCAGTTAATAGTTTGCGCAACGTTGTTGCC
ATTGCTACAGGCATCGTGGTGTCACGCTCGTCGTTTGGTATGGCTTCATTCAGCTCCGGTTCCCAACGAT
CAAGGCGAGTTACATGATCCCCCATGTTGTGCAAAAAAGCGGTTAGCTCCTTCGGTCCTCCGATCGTTGT
CAGAAGTAAGTTGGCCGCAGTGTTATCACTCATGGTTATGGCAGCACTGCATAATTCTCTTACTGTCATG
CCATCCGTAAGATGCTTTTCTGTGACTGGTGAGTACTCAACCAAGTCATTCTGAGAATAGTGTATGCGGC
GACCGAGTTGCTCTTGCCCGGCGTCAATACGGGATAATACCGCGCCACATAGCAGAACTTTAAAAGTGCT
CATCATTGGAAAACGTTCTTCGGGGCGAAAACTCTCAAGGATCTTACCGCTGTTGAGATCCAGTTCGATG
TAACCCACTCGTGCACCCAACTGATCTTCAGCATCTTTTACTTTCACCAGCGTTTCTGGGTGAGCAAAAA
CAGGAAGGCAAAATGCCGCAAAAAAGGGAATAAGGGCGACACGGAAATGTTGAATACTCATACTCTTCCT
TTTTCAATATTATTGAAGCATTTATCAGGGTTATTGTCTCATGAGCGGATACATATTTGAATGTATTTAG
AAAAATAAACAAATAGGGGTTCCGCACACATTTCCCCGAAAAGTGCCACCTGACGTCGACGGATCGGGAG
ATCTCCCGATCCCCTATGGTGCACTCTCAGTACAATCTGCTCTGATGCCGCATAGTTAAGCCAGTATCTG
CTCCCTGCTTGTGTGTTGGAGGTCGCTGAGTAGTGCGCGAGCAAAATTTAAGCTACAACAAGGCAAGGCT
TGACCGACAATTGCATGAAGAATCTGCTTAGGGTTAGGCGTTTTGCGCTGCTTCGCGATGTACGGGCCAG
ATATACGCGTTGACATTGATTATTGACTAGTTATTAATAGTAATCAATTACGGGGTCATTAGTTCATAGC
CCATATATGGAGTTCCGCGTTACATAACTTACGGTAAATGGCCCGCCTGGCTGACCGCCCAACGACCCCC
GCCCATTGACGTCAATAATGACGTATGTTCCCATAGTAACGCCAATAGGGACTTTCCATTGACGTCAATG
GGTGGAGTATTTACGGTAAACTGCCCACTTGGCAGTACATCAAGTGTATCATATGCCAAGTACGCCCCCT
ATTGACGTCAATGACGGTAAATGGCCCGCCTGGCATTATGCCCAGTACATGACCTTATGGGACTTTCCTA
CTTGGCAGTACATCTACGTATTAGTCATCGCTATTACCATGGTGATGCGGTTTTGGCAGTACATCAATGG
GCGTGGATAGCGGTTTGACTCACGGGGATTTCCAAGTCTCCACCCCATTGACGTCAATGGGAGTTTGTTT
TGGCACCAAAATCAACGGGACTTTCCAAAATGTCGTAACAACTCCGCCCCATTGACGCAAATGGGCGGTA
GGCGTGTACGGTGGGAGGTCTATATAAGCAGAGCTCTCCCTATCAGTGATAGAGATCTCCCTATCAGTGA
TAGAGATCGTCGACGAGCTCGTTTAGTGAACCGTCAGATCGCCTGGAGACGCCATCCACGCTGTTTTGAC
CTCCATAGAAGACACCGGGACCGATCCAGCCTCCGGACTCTAGCGTTTAAACTTAAGCTGCAGAAGTTGG
TCGTGAGGCACTGGGCAGGTAAGTATCAAGGTTACAAGACAGGTTTAAGGAGACCAATAGAAACTGGGCT
TGTCGAGACAGAGAAGACTCTTGCGTTTCTGATAGGCACCTATTGGTCTTACTGACATCCACTTTGCCTT
TCTCTCCACAGGTGTCCACTCCCAGTTCAATTACAGCTCTTAAGGCTAGAGTACTTAATACGACTCACTA
TAGGCTAGCCTCGAGAATTCACGCGTGGTACCTCTAGAGTCGACCCGGGATGGAGACAGACACACTCCTG
CTATGGGTACTGCTGCTCTGGGTTCCAGGTTCCACTGGTGACATGTTCGTGTTCCTGGTGCTCCTGCCTC
TGGTGAGCAGCCAGTGCGTGAACCTGACCACCCGAACCCAGCTCCCACCAGCCTACACCAACAGCTTTAC
ACGGGGCGTGTACTACCCTGACAAGGTGTTCAGATCTAGCGTCCTGCACAGCACTCAGGACCTCTTCCTG
CCGTTCTTCAGCAACGTGACATGGTTCCACGCCATCCACGTGAGCGGCACAAACGGAACCAAGCGGTTTG
ATAACCCCGTCCTGCCATTCAATGATGGAGTTTACTTCGCCAGTACCGAGAAGAGTAACATCATCCGGGG
CTGGATCTTCGGCACCACCCTGGATAGCAAAACACAGAGCCTCCTGATCGTGAACAATGCCACGAACGTC
GTGATCAAGGTGTGCGAGTTCCAGTTTTGCAATGATCCTTTCCTGGGTGTGTACTACCACAAGAACAACA
AGAGCTGGATGGAAAGCGAGTTCAGAGTCTACAGCAGCGCCAACAACTGCACATTCGAGTACGTCTCTCA
GCCTTTTCTGATGGACCTTGAGGGGAAACAAGGCAACTTCAAGAACCTGAGAGAATTCGTGTTCAAGAAC
ATCGACGGCTACTTCAAAATCTACTCCAAGCACACACCCATCAACCTGGTCCGGGACCTCCCTCAGGGCT
TCAGCGCCCTGGAACCCCTGGTCGACCTGCCCATAGGCATCAACATAACGCGGTTCCAAACCCTGCTGGC
CCTGCATAGATCCTACCTGACTCCTGGCGACAGCAGCAGCGGATGGACCGCCGGAGCTGCAGCCTACTAT
GTGGGTGGCAGGTGGAAAGTGAAACGTGATTTCATGCGTCATTTTGAACATTTTGTAAATCTTATTTAAT
AATGTGTGCGGCAATTCACATTTAATTTATGAATGTTTTCTTAACATCGCGGCAACTCAAGAAACGGCAG
GTTCGGATCTTAGCTACTAGAGAAAGAGGAGAAATACTAGATGCGTAAAGGCGAAGAGCTGTTCACTGGT
GTCG
Features (pLannotate 1.2.2; 30 found; start..end, strand, type, name):
    692..763     +  terminator     rrnB T1 terminator: transcription terminator T1 from the E. coli rrnB gene
    779..806     +  terminator     T7Te terminator: phage T7 early transcription terminator
    818..2884    +  CDS            S (fragment): SPIKE_SARS2 - Experimental evidence at protein level: Swiss-Prot protein existence level 1. [Spike glycoprotein]: May down-regulate host tetherin (BST2) by lysosomal degradation, thereby counteracting its antiviral activity. From Severe acute respiratory syndrome coronavirus 2 (2019-nCoV) (SARS-CoV-2).
   2981..3046    +  CDS            3xFLAG: three tandem FLAG® epitope tags, followed by an enterokinase cleavage site
   3149..3295    +  CDS            PDGFRβ TM domain: transmembrane domain from platelet derived growth factor receptor beta
   3348..3572    +  polyA_signal   bGH poly(A) signal: bovine growth hormone polyadenylation signal
   3576..3597    +  promoter       SV40 promoter (fragment): SV40 enhancer and early promoter
   3618..3851    +  rep_origin     f1 ori (fragment) (sequence partly withheld): f1 bacteriophage origin of replication; arrow indicates direction of (+) strand synthesis
   3856..3903    +  protein_bind   FRT: FLP-mediated recombination occurs in the 8-bp core sequence TCTAGAAA (Turan and Bode, 2011). FLP recombinase from the Saccharomyces cerevisiae 2μ plasmid
   3911..4933    +  CDS            HygR: aminoglycoside phosphotransferase from E. coli; aph(4)-Ia; confers resistance to hygromycin
   4943..5068    +  CDS            ble (fragment): BLE_KLEPN - Experimental evidence at protein level: Swiss-Prot protein existence level 1. Binding protein with a strong affinity to the bleomycin family of antibiotics. Binds to CL990; an antimitotic-antibiotic compound. From Klebsiella pneumoniae.
   5063..5184    +  polyA_signal   SV40 poly(A) signal: SV40 polyadenylation signal
   5257..5273    -  protein_bind   lac operator: The lac repressor binds to the lac operator to inhibit transcription in E. coli. This inhibition can be relieved by adding lactose or isopropyl-β-D-thiogalactopyranoside (IPTG). lac repressor encoded by lacI
   5281..5311    -  promoter       lac promoter: promoter for the E. coli lac operon
   5326..5347    -  protein_bind   CAP binding site: CAP binding activates transcription in the presence of cAMP. E. coli catabolite activator protein
   5360..5452    -  CDS            lacI (fragment): lac repressor; lacI; The lac repressor binds to the lac operator to inhibit transcription in E. coli. This inhibition can be relieved by adding lactose or isopropyl-β-D-thiogalactopyranoside (IPTG).
   5635..6223    -  rep_origin     ori: high-copy-number ColE1/pMB1/pBR322/pUC origin of replication
   6394..7254    -  CDS            AmpR: β-lactamase; bla; confers resistance to ampicillin, carbenicillin, and related antibiotics
   7255..7346    -  promoter       AmpR promoter: bla
   7418..7470    -  misc_feature   bom (fragment): basis of mobility region from pBR322
   7625..8004    +  enhancer       CMV enhancer: human cytomegalovirus immediate early enhancer
   8005..8208    +  promoter       CMV promoter: human cytomegalovirus (CMV) immediate early promoter
   8210..8229    +  promoter       PLtetO-1 promoter (fragment): modified phage lambda PL promoter with tet operator sites (Lutz and Bujard, 1997)
   8231..8250    +  promoter       PLtetO-1 promoter (fragment): modified phage lambda PL promoter with tet operator sites (Lutz and Bujard, 1997)
   8258..8291    +  promoter       TRE3GV promoter (fragment): 3rd-generation Tet-responsive promoter that can be activated by binding of Tet-On® 3G, optimized for retroviral and lentiviral vectors
   8402..8534    +  intron         chimeric intron: chimera between introns from human β-globin and immunoglobulin heavy chain genes
   8579..8597    +  promoter       T7 promoter: promoter for bacteriophage T7 RNA polymerase
   8643..8705    +  sig_peptide    Igκ leader: leader sequence from mouse immunoglobulin κ light chain
   8706..9509    +  CDS            S (fragment): SPIKE_SARS2 - Experimental evidence at protein level: Swiss-Prot protein existence level 1. [Spike glycoprotein]: May down-regulate host tetherin (BST2) by lysosomal degradation, thereby counteracting its antiviral activity. From Severe acute respiratory syndrome coronavirus 2 (2019-nCoV) (SARS-CoV-2).
   9684..680     +  CDS            superfolder GFP (across the origin): GFP variant that folds robustly even when fused to poorly folded proteins (Pédelacq et al., 2006)
