[The description below was written by a language model from this plasmid's Addgene catalogue record and pLannotate feature annotations shown in this document.]
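Description:
Spike Display_Part 2 DO is a mammalian expression plasmid built on the pcDNA5/FRT/TO/intron backbone and serves as an acceptor ("dropout") vector in the Spike Display system for presenting SARS-CoV-2 spike variants on the surface of mammalian cells. It is propagated in E. coli through a high-copy ColE1/pUC-type origin with ampicillin selection (AmpR). The backbone also carries an FRT site directly upstream of a hygromycin resistance coding sequence with an SV40 poly(A) signal, the arrangement used for FLP-mediated integration into a genomic FRT site with hygromycin selection, although the record does not say whether this is used here.

Expression is driven by the CMV enhancer/promoter. Short tet-operator-like annotations follow it, consistent with the tetracycline-regulatable "TO" backbone, and then a chimeric intron. The open reading frame starts with an Igκ leader for secretion and continues into the HexaPro-D614G spike ectodomain (residues 1–1208, furin site replaced with GSAS, six stabilizing prolines plus D614G). In this plasmid the spike sequence is split into two annotated fragments. Between them, in place of "Part 2", sits a superfolder GFP cassette closed by the bacterial rrnB T1 and T7Te terminators. The catalogue calls this an sfGFP dropout cassette. In such designs, replacing the cassette with a variant spike segment typically removes colony fluorescence, giving a visual screen for correct assemblies.

Downstream of spike are a 3xFLAG tag and the PDGFRβ transmembrane domain, which anchors the ectodomain in the plasma membrane, followed by the bGH poly(A) signal. The catalogue also lists a Strep-Tag II and an HRV 3C cleavage site, which are not annotated in the feature table.
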