Addgene plasmid #172722: Spike Display_Part 2 DO
Purpose: Encodes a sfGFP dropout expression cassette in place of Part 2 of HexaPro-D614G spike to be used in the Spike Display system
Depositing lab: IIya Finkelstein. Depositing organization: University of Texas at Austin. Publication: Rapid characterization of spike variants via mammalian cell surface display. Javanmardi K, Chou CW, Terrace CI, Annapareddy A, Kaoud TS, Guo Q, Lutgens J, Zorkic H, Horton AP, Gardner EC, Nguyen G, Boutz DR, Goike J, Voss WN, Kuo HC, Dalby KN, Gollihar JD, Finkelstein IJ. Mol Cell. 2021 Dec 16;81(24):5099-5111.e8. doi: 10.1016/j.molcel.2021.11.024. PubMed 34919820.
Backbone
  Vector backbone: pcDNA5/FRT/TO/intron
  Vector type: Mammalian Expression
Growth in bacteria
  Bacterial resistance: Ampicillin, 100 μg/mL
  Growth temperature: 37°C
  Growth strain: DH5alpha
  Copy number: High Copy
Gene/Insert
  Gene/Insert name: SARS-CoV-2 S HexaPro-D614G (alt name: SARS-CoV-2 S 6P-D614G)
  Species: Severe acute respiratory syndrome coronavirus 2
  Mutation: Ectodomain only (AAs 1-1208); 682-685 (furin site) replaced with 'GSAS'; F817P, A892P, A899P, A942P, K986P, V987P, D614G
  Entrez Gene: S (a.k.a. GU280_gp02, spike glycoprotein)
  Promoter: CMV
  Tag / fusion protein: 3X-FLAG; Strep-Tag II; HRV 3C cut site; PDGFR-B TM (C terminal on backbone)
  Cloning method: Gibson Cloning
Terms and licenses: Academic/Nonprofit Terms; Industry Terms: Not Available to Industry
Depositor comments: Please visit https://www.biorxiv.org/content/10.1101/2021.03.30.437622v2 for bioRxiv preprint.
How to cite: Spike Display_Part 2 DO was a gift from IIya Finkelstein (Addgene plasmid # 172722 ; http://n2t.net/addgene:172722 ; RRID:Addgene_172722)
